Addgene plasmid #31070: beta2-spectrin-HA
Depositing lab: Vann Bennett. Depositing organization: Duke University.
Backbone
  Vector backbone: Modified pEGFP-N1 (see note)
  Backbone size w/o insert (bp): 4000
  Vector type: Mammalian Expression
Growth in bacteria
  Bacterial resistance: Kanamycin, 50 μg/mL
  Growth temperature: 37°C
  Growth strain: DH5alpha
  Copy number: High Copy
Gene/Insert
  Gene/Insert name: beta2-spectrin (alt names: SptbN1; SPTB2)
  Species: H. sapiens (human)
  Entrez Gene: SPTBN1 (a.k.a. DDISBA, ELF, HEL102, SPTB2, betaSpII)
  Tag / fusion protein: HA (C terminal on backbone)
  Cloning method: Restriction Enzyme
  Sequencing primers: 5′ CMV-Fwd
Terms and licenses: Academic/Nonprofit Terms; Industry Terms: Not Available to Industry
Depositor comments: This construct DOES NOT contain EGFP- the EGFP has been removed from the pEGFP-N1 backbone. The following "mutations" have been located in this construct. The Bennett lab believes they are due to incorrect sequence data originally entered into NCBI; however, please be aware of these in case you are designing primers or doing mutagenesis: Derivations from published sequence: 2.59 c-->t (silent) 4.23 c-->g (H-->D) 5.99 g-->c (R-->T) 6.3 g-->a (silent) Please refer to the Addgene NGS result for the fully validated sequence.
How to cite: beta2-spectrin-HA was a gift from Vann Bennett (Addgene plasmid # 31070 ; http://n2t.net/addgene:31070 ; RRID:Addgene_31070)
