[The description below was written by a language model from this plasmid's Addgene catalogue record, the feature table of its GenBank file and pLannotate feature annotations shown in this document.]
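Description:
beta2-spectrin-HA is a mammalian expression plasmid encoding full-length human βII-spectrin (SPTBN1, also called SPTB2) with a C-terminal HA epitope tag. It is built on a modified pEGFP-N1 backbone from which the EGFP coding sequence has been removed, so the product is HA-tagged and not fluorescent. In the fully sequenced plasmid of about 11.1 kb, the human cytomegalovirus immediate-early enhancer and promoter drive the roughly 7.1 kb spectrin open reading frame. This is followed directly by a short HA-tag sequence, which the annotation software matched as a fragment of a 3xHA element, and then by the SV40 polyadenylation signal. The small "large T antigen" and "ble" fragments in the feature table are most likely residual backbone sequence flanking the poly(A) region and the resistance gene, not functional genes.

The plasmid replicates at high copy number in E. coli from a pUC-type ColE1 origin and also carries an f1 origin. A single Tn5 aminoglycoside phosphotransferase gene (NeoR/KanR) sits behind tandem bacterial (bla) and SV40 early promoters and ends with an HSV TK poly(A) signal. It gives kanamycin resistance in bacteria and allows G418 selection of transfected mammalian cells.

The depositor notes four differences from the published reference sequence, two silent and two causing amino-acid changes (H to D and R to T). These are believed to reflect errors in the original database entry, but they matter for primer design or mutagenesis. The record does not state a specific application. The design suits transient or stable expression of βII-spectrin with detection or immunoprecipitation through the HA epitope. The separate GenBank record held for this plasmid covers only 806 bp and has no annotated features.
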