Features (pLannotate 1.2.2; 15 found; start..end, strand, type, name):
      1..304     +  enhancer       CMV enhancer: human cytomegalovirus immediate early enhancer
    305..508     +  promoter       CMV promoter: human cytomegalovirus (CMV) immediate early promoter
    531..567     +  misc_feature   MCS (fragment): multiple cloning site
    574..7665    +  CDS            SPTBN1: SPTB2_HUMAN - Also known as SPTB2. Experimental evidence at protein level: Swiss-Prot protein existence level 1. Fodrin, which seems to be involved in secretion, interacts with calmodulin in a calcium-dependent manner and is thus candidate for the calcium-dependent movement of the cytoskeleton at the membrane. From Homo sapiens (Human).
   7672..7700    +  CDS            3xHA (fragment): three tandem HA epitope tags
   7717..7800    +  CDS            large T antigen (fragment): large T antigen from SV40 (simian virus 40)
   7823..7944    +  polyA_signal   SV40 poly(A) signal: SV40 polyadenylation signal
   7978..8406    -  rep_origin     f1 ori (sequence partly withheld): f1 bacteriophage origin of replication; arrow indicates direction of (+) strand synthesis
   8433..8537    +  promoter       AmpR promoter: bla
   8539..8896    +  promoter       SV40 promoter: SV40 enhancer and early promoter
   8931..9725    +  CDS            NeoR/KanR: aminoglycoside phosphotransferase from Tn5; aph(3')-II (or nptII); confers resistance to neomycin, kanamycin, and G418 (Geneticin®)
   9746..9898    +  CDS            ble (fragment): BLE_KLEPN - Experimental evidence at protein level: Swiss-Prot protein existence level 1. Binding protein with a strong affinity to the bleomycin family of antibiotics. Binds to CL990; an antimitotic-antibiotic compound. From Klebsiella pneumoniae.
   9957..10004   +  polyA_signal   HSV TK poly(A) signal: herpes simplex virus thymidine kinase polyadenylation signal (Cole and Stacy, 1985)
  10333..10921   +  rep_origin     ori: high-copy-number ColE1/pMB1/pBR322/pUC origin of replication
  11036..11095   +  enhancer       CMV enhancer (fragment): human cytomegalovirus immediate early enhancer
>Addgene plasmid #31070 | beta2-spectrin-HA | addgene full sequence | sequence record 247307 | Addgene NGS Result
CGTTACATAACTTACGGTAAATGGCCCGCCTGGCTGACCGCCCAACGACCCCCGCCCATTGACGTCAATA
ATGACGTATGTTCCCATAGTAACGCCAATAGGGACTTTCCATTGACGTCAATGGGTGGAGTATTTACGGT
AAACTGCCCACTTGGCAGTACATCAAGTGTATCATATGCCAAGTACGCCCCCTATTGACGTCAATGACGG
TAAATGGCCCGCCTGGCATTATGCCCAGTACATGACCTTATGGGACTTTCCTACTTGGCAGTACATCTAC
GTATTAGTCATCGCTATTACCATGGTGATGCGGTTTTGGCAGTACATCAATGGGCGTGGATAGCGGTTTG
ACTCACGGGGATTTCCAAGTCTCCACCCCATTGACGTCAATGGGAGTTTGTTTTGGCACCAAAATCAACG
GGACTTTCCAAAATGTCGTAACAACTCCGCCCCATTGACGCAAATGGGCGGTAGGCGTGTACGGTGGGAG
GTCTATATAAGCAGAGCTGGTTTAGTGAACCGTCAGATCCGCTAGCGCTACCGGACTCAGATCTCGAGCT
CAAGCTTGCCGCCATGACGACCACAGTAGCCACAGACTATGACAACATTGAGATCCAGCAGCAGTACAGT
GATGTCAACAACCGCTGGGATGTCGACGACTGGGACAATGAGAACAGCTCTGCGCGGCTTTTTGAGCGGT
CCCGCATCAAGGCTCTGGCAGATGAGCGTGAAGCCGTGCAGAAGAAGACCTTCACCAAGTGGGTCAATTC
CCACCTTGCCCGTGTGTCCTGCCGGATCACAGACCTGTACACTGACCTTCGAGATGGACGGATGCTCATC
AAGCTGCTGGAGGTCCTCTCTGGAGAGAGGCTGCCTAAACCCACCAAGGGACGAATGCGCATCCACTGCT
TAGAGAATGTGGACAAGGCCCTTCAGTTCCTGAAGGAGCAGAGAGTCCATCTTGAGAACATGGGGTCCCA
TGACATCGTGGATGGAAACCACCGGCTGACCCTTGGCCTCATCTGGACCATCATCCTGCGCTTCCAGATC
CAGGATATCAGTGTGGAAACTGAAGACAACAAAGAGAAGAAATCTGCCAAGGATGCATTGCTGTTGTGGT
GCCAGATGAAGACAGCTGGGTACCCCAATGTCAACATTCACAATTTCACCACTAGCTGGAGGGACGGCAT
GGCCTTCAATGCACTGATACACAAACACCGGCCTGACCTGATAGATTTTGACAAACTAAAGAAATCTAAC
GCACACTACAACCTGCAGAATGCATTTAATCTGGCAGAACAGCACCTCGGCCTCACTAAACTGTTGGACC
CCGAAGACATCAGCGTGGACCATCCTGATGAGAAGTCCATAATCACTTATGTGGTGACTTATTACCACTA
CTTCTCTAAGATGAAGGCCTTAGCTGTTGAAGGAAAACGAATTGGAAAGGTGCTTGACAATGCTATTGAA
ACAGAAAAAATGATTGAAAAGTATGAATCACTTGCCTCTGACCTTCTGGAATGGATTGAACAAACCATCA
TCATTCTGAACAATCGCAAATTTGCCAATTCACTGGTCGGGGTTCAACAGCAGCTTCAGGCATTCAACAC
TTACCGCACTGTGGAGAAACCACCCAAATTTACTGAGAAGGGGAACTTGGAAGTGCTGCTCTTCACCATT
CAGAGCAAGATGAGGGCCAACAACCAGAAGGTCTACATGCCCCGGGAGGGGAAGCTCATCTCTGACATCA
ACAAGGCCTGGGAAAGACTGGAAAAAGCGGAACACGAAAGAGAACTGGCTTTGCGGAATGAGCTCATAAG
ACAGGAGAAACTGGAACAGCTCGCCCGCAGATTTGATCGCAAGGCAGCTATGAGGGAGACTTGGCTGAGC
GAAAACCAGCGTCTGGTGTCTCAGGACAACTTTGGGTTTGACCTTCCTGCAGTTGAGGCCGCCACAAAAA
AGCACGAGGCCATTGAGACAGACATTGCCGCATACGAGGAGCGTGTGCAGGCTGTGGTAGCCGTGGCCAG
GGAGCTCGAGGCCGAGAATTACCACGACATCAAGCGCATCACAGCGAGGAAGGACAATGTCATCCGGCTC
TGGGAATACCTACTGGAACTGCTCAGGGCCCGGAGACAGCGGCTCGAGATGAACCTGGGGCTGCAGAAGA
TATTCCAGGAAATGCTCTACATTATGGACTGGATGGATGAAATGAAGGTGCTAGTATTGTCTCAAGACTA
TGGCAAACACTTACTTGGTGTGGAAGACCTGTTACAGAAGCACACCCTGGTTGAAGCAGACATTGGCATC
CAGGCAGAGCGGGTGAGAGGTGTCAATGCCTCCGCCCAGAAGTTCGCAACAGACGGGGAAGGTTACAAGC
CCTGTGACCCCCAGGTGATCCGAGACCGCGTGGCCCACATGGAGTTCTGTTATCAAGAGCTTTGCCAGCT
GGCGGCTGAGCGCAGGGCCCGTCTGGAAGAGTCCCGCCGCCTCTGGAAGTTCTTCTGGGAGATGGCAGAA
GAGGAAGGCTGGATACGGGAGAAGGAGAAGATCCTGTCCTCGGACGATTACGGGAAAGACCTGACCAGCG
TCATGCGCCTGCTCAGCAAGCACCGGGCGTTCGAGGACGAGATGAGCGGCCGCAGTGGCCACTTTGAGCA
GGCCATCAAGGAAGGCGAAGACATGATCGCGGAGGAGCACTTCGGGTCGGAGAAGATCCGTGAGAGGATC
ATTTACATCCGGGAGCAGTGGGCCAACCTAGAGCAGCTCTCGGCCATTCGGAAGAAGCGCCTGGAGGAGG
CCTCCCTGCTGCACCAGTTCCAGGCAGATGCTGATGACATTGATGCCTGGATGCTGGACATCCTCAAGAT
TGTCTCCAGCAGCGACGTGGGCCACGATGAGTATTCCACACAGTCTCTGGTCAAGAAACACAAGGACGTG
GCGGAAGAGATCGCCAATTACAGGCCCACCCTTGACACGCTGCACGAACAAGCCAGCGCCCTCCCCCAGG
AGCATGCCGAGTCTCCAGACGTGAGGGGCAGGCTGTCGGGCATCGAGGAGCGGTATAAGGAGGTGGCAGA
GCTGACGCGGCTGCGGAAGCAGGCACTCCAGGACACTCTGGCCCTGTACAAGATGTTCAGCGAGGCTGAT
GCCTGTGAGCTTTGGATCGACGAGAAGGAGCAGTGGCTCAACAACATGCAGATCCCAGAGAAGCTGGAGG
ATCTGGAGGTCATCCAGCACAGATTTGAGAGCCTAGAACCAGAAATGAACAACCAGGCTTCCCGGGTTGC
AGTGGTGAACCAGATTGCACGCCAGCTGATGCACAGCGGCCACCCAAGTGAGAAGGAAATCAAAGCCCAG
CAGGACAAACTCAACACAAGGTGGAGCCAGTTCAGAGAACTGGTTGACAGGAAGAAGGATGCCCTCCTGT
CTGCCCTGAGCATCCAGAACTACCACCTCGAGTGCAATGAAACCAAATCCTGGATTCGGGAAAAGACCAA
GGTCATCGAGTCCACCCAGGACCTGGGCAATGACCTGGCTGGCGTCATGGCCCTGCAGCGCAAGCTGACC
GGCATGGAGCGGGACTTGGTGGCCATTGAGGCAAAGCTGAGTGACCTGCAGAAGGAGGCGGAGAAGCTGG
AGTCCGAGCACCCCGACCAGGCCCAGGCCATCCTGTCTCGGCTGGCCGAGATCAGCGACGTGTGGGAGGA
GATGAAGACCACCCTGAAAAACCGAGAGGCCTCCCTGGGAGAGGCCAGCAAGCTGCAGCAGTTCCTACGG
GACTTGGACGACTTCCAGTCCTGGCTCTCTAGGACCCAGACAGCGATCGCCTCGGAGGACATGCCAAACA
CCCTGACCGAGGCTGAGAAGCTGCTCACGCAGCACGAGAACATCAAGAATGAGATCGACAACTACGAGGA
GGACTACCAGAAGATGAGGGACATGGGCGAGATGGTCACCCAGGGGCAGACCGATGCCCAGTACATGTTT
CTGCGGCAGCGGCTGCAGGCCCTGGACACTGGATGGAACGAGCTCCACAAGATGTGGGAGAACAGACAAA
ATCTCCTATCCCAGTCACATGCCTACCAGCAGTTCCTCAGAGACACGAAGCAAGCCGAAGCCTTTCTTAA
CAACCAGGAGTATGTTCTGGCTCACACTGAAATGCCTACCACCTTGGAAGGAGCTGAAGCAGCAATTAAA
AAGCAAGAGGACTTCATGACCACCATGGACGCCAATGAGGAGAAGATCAATGCTGTGGTGGAGACTGGCC
GGAGGCTGGTGAGCGATGGGAACATCAACTCAGATCGCATCCAGGAGAAGGTGGACTCTATTGATGACAG
ACATAGGAAGAATCGTGAGACAGCCAGTGAACTTTTGATGAGGTTGAAGGACAACAGGGATCTACAGAAA
TTCCTGCAAGATTGTCAAGAGCTGTCTCTCTGGATCAATGAGAAGATGCTCACAGCCCAGGACATGTCTT
ACGATGAAGCCAGAAATCTGCACAGTAAATGGTTGAAGCATCAAGCATTTATGGCAGAACTTGCATCCAA
CAAAGAATGGCTTGACAAAATCGAGAAGGAAGGAATGCAGCTCATTTCAGAAAAGCCTGAGACGGAAGCT
GTGGTGAAGGAGAAACTCACTGGTTTACATAAAATGTGGGAAGTCCTTGAATCCACTACCCAGACAAAGG
CCCAGCGGCTCTTTGATGCAAACAAGGCCGAACTTTTCACCCAGAGCTGTGCAGATCTAGACAAATGGCT
GCACGGCCTGGAGAGTCAGATTCAGTCTGATGACTATGGCAAAGACCTGACCAGTGTCAATATCCTGCTG
AAAAAGCAACAGATGCTGGAGAATCAGATGGAAGTGCGGAAGAAGGAGATCGAAGAGCTCCAAAGCCAAG
CCCAGGCCCTGAGTCAGGAAGGGAAGAGCACCGACGAGGTAGACAGCAAGCGCCTCACCGTGCAGACCAA
GTTCATGGAGTTGCTGGAGCCCTTGAACGAGAGGAAGCATAACCTGCTGGCCTCCAAAGAGATCCATCAG
TTCAACAGGGATGTGGAGGACGAGATCTTGTGGGTTGGAGAGAGGATGCCTTTGGCAACTTCCACGGATC
ATGGCCACAACCTCCAGACTGTGCAGCTGTTAATAAAGAAAAATCAGACCCTCCAGAAAGAAATCCAGGG
GCACCAGCCTCGCATTGACGACATCTTTGAGAGGAGCCAAAACATCGTCACTGACAGCAGCAGCCTCAGC
GCTGAGGCCATCAGACAGAGGCTTGCCGACCTGAAGCAGCTGTGGGGTCTCCTCATTGAGGAGACAGAGA
AACGCCACAGGCGGCTGGAGGAGGCGCACAGGGCCCAGCAGTACTACTTTGACGCTGCTGAGGCCGAAGC
CTGGATGAGCGAGCAGGAGCTGTACATGATGTCAGAGGAGAAGGCCAAGGATGAGCAGAGTGCTGTCTCC
ATGTTGAAGAAGCACCAGATCTTAGAACAAGCTGTGGAGGACTATGCAGAGACCGTGCATCAGCTCTCCA
AGACCAGCCGGGCCCTGGTGGCCGACAGCCATCCTGAAAGTGAGCGCATTAGCATGCGGCAGTCCAAAGT
GGATAAACTGTACGCTGGTCTGAAAGACCTTGCTGAAGAGAGAAGAGGCAAGCTGGATGAGAGACACAGG
TTATTCCAGCTCAACCGGGAGGTGGACGACCTGGAGCAGTGGATCGCTGAGAGGGAGGTGGTCGCAGGGT
CCCATGAACTGGGACAGGACTATGAGCATGTCACGATGTTACAAGAACGATTCCGGGAGTTTGCCCGAGA
CACCGGGAACATTGGGCAGGAGCGCGTGGACACGGTCAATCACCTGGCAGATGAGCTCATCAACTCTGGA
CATTCAGATGCCGCCACCATCGCTGAATGGAAGGATGGCCTCAATGAAGCCTGGGCCGACCTCCTGGAGC
TCATTGACACAAGAACACAGATTCTTGCCGCTTCCTATGAACTGCACAAGTTTTACCACGATGCCAAGGA
GATCTTTGGGCGTATACAGGACAAACACAAGAAACTCCCTGAGGAGCTTGGGAGAGATCAGAACACAGTG
GAGACCTTACAGAGAATGCACACTACATTTGAGCATGACATCCAGGCTCTGGGCACACAGGTGAGGCAGC
TGCAGGAGGATGCAGCCCGCCTCCAGGCGGCCTATGCGGGTGACAAGGCCGACGATATCCAGAAGCGCGA
GAACGAGGTCCTGGAAGCCTGGAAGTCCCTCCTGGACGCCTGTGAGAGCCGCAGGGTGCGGCTGGTGGAC
ACAGGGGACAAGTTCCGCTTCTTCAGCATGGTGCGCGACCTCATGCTCTGGATGGAGGATGTCATCCGGC
AGATCGAGGCCCAGGAGAAGCCAAGGGATGTATCATCTGTTGAACTCTTAATGAATAATCATCAAGGCAT
CAAAGCTGAAATTGATGCACGTAATGACAGTTTCACAACCTGCATTGAACTTGGGAAATCCCTGTTGGCG
AGAAAACACTATGCATCTGAGGAGATCAAGGAAAAATTACTGCAGTTGACGGAAAAGACGAAAGAAATGA
TCGACAAGTGGGAAGACCGATGGGAATGGTTAAGACTGATTCTGGAGGTCCATCAGTTCTCAAGAGACGC
CAGTGTGGCCGAGGCCTGGCTGCTTGGACAGGAGCCGTACCTATCCAGCCGAGAGATAGGCCAGAGCGTG
GACGAGGTGGAGAAGCTCATCAAGCGCCACGAGGCATTTGAAAAGTCTGCAGCAACCTGGGATGAGAGGT
TCTCTGCCCTGGAAAGGCTGACTACATTGGAGTTACTGGAAGTGCGCAGACAGCAAGAGGAAGAGGAGAG
GAAGAGGCGGCCACCTTCTCCCGAGCCGAGCACGAAGGTTTCAGAGGAAGCCGAGTCCCAGCAGCAGTGG
GATACTTCAAAAGGAGAACAAGTTTCCCAAAACGGTTTGCCAGCTGAACAGGGATCTCCACGGATGGCAG
AAACGGTGGACACAAGCGAAATGGTCAACGGCGCTACAGAACAAAGGACGAGCTCTAAAGAGTCCAGCCC
CATCCCCTCCCCGACCTCTGATCGTAAAGCCAAGACTGCCCTCCCAGCCCAGAGTGCCGCCACCTTACCA
GCCAGAACCCAGGAGACACCTTCGGCCCAGATGGAAGGCTTCCTCAATCGGAAACACGAGTGGGAGGCCC
ACAATAAGAAAGCCTCAAGTCGCAGTTGGCACAATGTTTATTGTGTCATAAATAACCAAGAAATGGGTTT
CTACAAAGATGCAAAGACTGCTGCTTCTGGAATTCCCTACCACAGCGAGGTCCCTGTGAGTTTGAAAGAA
GCTGTCTGCGAAGTGGCCCTTGATTACAAAAAGAAGAAACACGTATTCAAGCTAAGACTAAATGATGGGA
ACGAATACCTCTTCCAAGCCAAAGACGATGAGGAAATGAACACATGGATCCAGGCTATCTCTTCCGCCAT
CTCCTCTGATAAACACGAGGTGTCTGCCAGCACCCAGAGCACGCCAGCATCCAGCCGCGCGCAGACCCTC
CCCACCAGCGTCGTCACCATCACCAGCGAGTCCAGTCCCGGCAAGCGGGAAAAGGACAAAGAGAAAGACA
AAGAGAAGCGGTTCAGCCTTTTTGGCAAAAAGAAACCGCGGTACCCATACGATGTTCCAGATTACGCTTA
GGCGGCCGCGACTCTAGATCATAATCAGCCATACCACATTTGTAGAGGTTTTACTTGCTTTAAAAAACCT
CCCACACCTCCCCCTGAACCTGAAACATAAAATGAATGCAATTGTTGTTGTTAACTTGTTTATTGCAGCT
TATAATGGTTACAAATAAAGCAATAGCATCACAAATTTCACAAATAAAGCATTTTTTTCACTGCATTCTA
GTTGTGGTTTGTCCAAACTCATCAATGTATCTTAAGGCGTAAATTGTAAGCGTTAATATTTTGTTAAAAT
TCGCGTTAAATTTTTGTTAAATCAGCTCATTTTTTAACCAATAGGCCGAAATCGGCAAAATCCCTTATAA
ATCAAAAGAATAGACCGAGATAGGGT
[37 nt withheld, positions 8077-8113]
AAAGAACGTGGACTCCAACGTCAAAGG
[49 nt withheld, positions 8141-8189]
T
[91 nt withheld, positions 8191-8281]
G
[124 nt withheld, positions 8283-8406]
CAGGTGGCACTTTTCGGGGAAATGTGCGCGGAACCCCTATTTGTTTATTTTTCTAAATACATTCAAATAT
GTATCCGCTCATGAGACAATAACCCTGATAAATGCTTCAATAATATTGAAAAAGGAAGAGTCCTGAGGCG
GAAAGAACCAGCTGTGGAATGTGTGTCAGTTAGGGTGTGGAAAGTCCCCAGGCTCCCCAGCAGGCAGAAG
TATGCAAAGCATGCATCTCAATTAGTCAGCAACCAGGTGTGGAAAGTCCCCAGGCTCCCCAGCAGGCAGA
AGTATGCAAAGCATGCATCTCAATTAGTCAGCAACCATAGTCCCGCCCCTAACTCCGCCCATCCCGCCCC
TAACTCCGCCCAGTTCCGCCCATTCTCCGCCCCATGGCTGACTAATTTTTTTTATTTATGCAGAGGCCGA
GGCCGCCTCGGCCTCTGAGCTATTCCAGAAGTAGTGAGGAGGCTTTTTTGGAGGCCTAGGCTTTTGCAAA
GATCGATCAAGAGACAGGATGAGGATCGTTTCGCATGATTGAACAAGATGGATTGCACGCAGGTTCTCCG
GCCGCTTGGGTGGAGAGGCTATTCGGCTATGACTGGGCACAACAGACAATCGGCTGCTCTGATGCCGCCG
TGTTCCGGCTGTCAGCGCAGGGGCGCCCGGTTCTTTTTGTCAAGACCGACCTGTCCGGTGCCCTGAATGA
ACTGCAAGACGAGGCAGCGCGGCTATCGTGGCTGGCCACGACGGGCGTTCCTTGCGCAGCTGTGCTCGAC
GTTGTCACTGAAGCGGGAAGGGACTGGCTGCTATTGGGCGAAGTGCCGGGGCAGGATCTCCTGTCATCTC
ACCTTGCTCCTGCCGAGAAAGTATCCATCATGGCTGATGCAATGCGGCGGCTGCATACGCTTGATCCGGC
TACCTGCCCATTCGACCACCAAGCGAAACATCGCATCGAGCGAGCACGTACTCGGATGGAAGCCGGTCTT
GTCGATCAGGATGATCTGGACGAAGAGCATCAGGGGCTCGCGCCAGCCGAACTGTTCGCCAGGCTCAAGG
CGAGCATGCCCGACGGCGAGGATCTCGTCGTGACCCATGGCGATGCCTGCTTGCCGAATATCATGGTGGA
AAATGGCCGCTTTTCTGGATTCATCGACTGTGGCCGGCTGGGTGTGGCGGACCGCTATCAGGACATAGCG
TTGGCTACCCGTGATATTGCTGAAGAGCTTGGCGGCGAATGGGCTGACCGCTTCCTCGTGCTTTACGGTA
TCGCCGCTCCCGATTCGCAGCGCATCGCCTTCTATCGCCTTCTTGACGAGTTCTTCTGAGCGGGACTCTG
GGGTTCGAAATGACCGACCAAGCGACGCCCAACCTGCCATCACGAGATTTCGATTCCACCGCCGCCTTCT
ATGAAAGGTTGGGCTTCGGAATCGTTTTCCGGGACGCCGGCTGGATGATCCTCCAGCGCGGGGATCTCAT
GCTGGAGTTCTTCGCCCACCCTAGGGGGAGGCTAACTGAAACACGGAAGGAGACAATACCGGAAGGAACC
CGCGCTATGACGGCAATAAAAAGACAGAATAAAACGCACGGTGTTGGGTCGTTTGTTCATAAACGCGGGG
TTCGGTCCCAGGGCTGGCACTCTGTCGATACCCCACCGAGACCCCATTGGGGCCAATACGCCCGCGTTTC
TTCCTTTTCCCCACCCCACCCCCCAAGTTCGGGTGAAGGCCCAGGGCTCGCAGCCAACGTCGGGGCGGCA
GGCCCTGCCATAGCCTCAGGTTACTCATATATACTTTAGATTGATTTAAAACTTCATTTTTAATTTAAAA
GGATCTAGGTGAAGATCCTTTTTGATAATCTCATGACCAAAATCCCTTAACGTGAGTTTTCGTTCCACTG
AGCGTCAGACCCCGTAGAAAAGATCAAAGGATCTTCTTGAGATCCTTTTTTTCTGCGCGTAATCTGCTGC
TTGCAAACAAAAAAACCACCGCTACCAGCGGTGGTTTGTTTGCCGGATCAAGAGCTACCAACTCTTTTTC
CGAAGGTAACTGGCTTCAGCAGAGCGCAGATACCAAATACTGTTCTTCTAGTGTAGCCGTAGTTAGGCCA
CCACTTCAAGAACTCTGTAGCACCGCCTACATACCTCGCTCTGCTAATCCTGTTACCAGTGGCTGCTGCC
AGTGGCGATAAGTCGTGTCTTACCGGGTTGGACTCAAGACGATAGTTACCGGATAAGGCGCAGCGGTCGG
GCTGAACGGGGGGTTCGTGCACACAGCCCAGCTTGGAGCGAACGACCTACACCGAACTGAGATACCTACA
GCGTGAGCTATGAGAAAGCGCCACGCTTCCCGAAGGGAGAAAGGCGGACAGGTATCCGGTAAGCGGCAGG
GTCGGAACAGGAGAGCGCACGAGGGAGCTTCCAGGGGGAAACGCCTGGTATCTTTATAGTCCTGTCGGGT
TTCGCCACCTCTGACTTGAGCGTCGATTTTTGTGATGCTCGTCAGGGGGGCGGAGCCTATGGAAAAACGC
CAGCAACGCGGCCTTTTTACGGTTCCTGGCCTTTTGCTGGCCTTTTGCTCACATGTTCTTTCCTGCGTTA
TCCCCTGATTCTGTGGATAACCGTATTACCGCCATGCATTAGTTATTAATAGTAATCAATTACGGGGTCA
TTAGTTCATAGCCCATATATGGAGTTCCG
