LOCUS       Exported 806 bp ds-DNA linear SYN 21-MAY-2021
DEFINITION  synthetic linear DNA
ACCESSION   .
VERSION     .
KEYWORDS    beta2-spectrin-HA
SOURCE      synthetic DNA construct
  ORGANISM  synthetic DNA construct
REFERENCE   1 (bases 1 to 806)
  TITLE     Bennett Lab Plasmids
REFERENCE   2 (bases 1 to 806)
  AUTHORS   .
  TITLE     Direct Submission
  JOURNAL   Exported May 21, 2021 from SnapGene Server 1.1.58
            http://www.snapgene.com
FEATURES             Location/Qualifiers
     source          1..806
                     /organism="synthetic DNA construct"
                     /mol_type="other DNA"
ORIGIN
        1 gaaccgtcag atccgctagc gctaccggac tcagatctcg agctcaagct tgccgccatg
       61 acgaccacag tagccacaga ctatgacaac attgagatcc agcagcagta cagtgatgtc
      121 aacaaccgct gggatgtcga cgactgggac aatgagaaca gctctgcgcg gctttttgag
      181 cggtcccgca tcaaggctct ggcagatgag cgtgaagccg tgcagaagaa gaccttcacc
      241 aagtgggtca attcccacct tgcccgtgtg tcctgccgga tcacagacct gtacactgac
      301 cttcgagatg gacggatgct catcaagctg ctggaggtcc tctctggaga gaggctgcct
      361 aaacccacca agggacgaat gcgcatccac tgcttagaga atgtggacaa ggcccttcag
      421 ttcctgaagg agcagagagt ccatcttgag aacatggggt cccatgacat cgtggatgga
      481 aaccaccggc tgacccttgg cctcatctgg accatcatcc tgcgcttcca gatccaggat
      541 atcagtgtgg aaactgaaga caacaaagag aagaaatctg ccaaggatgc attgctgttg
      601 tggtgccaga tgaagacagc tgggtacccc aatgtcaaca ttcacaattt caccactagc
      661 tggagggacg gcatggcctt caatgcactg atacacaaac accggcctga cctgatagat
      721 tttgacaaac taaagaaatc taacgcacac tacaacctgc agaatgcatt taatctggca
      781 gaacagcacc tcggcctcac taaact
//
