>Addgene plasmid #31070 | beta2-spectrin-HA | addgene partial sequence | sequence record 44237 | SV40pA-R 5'-GAAATTTGTGATGCTATTGC-3'
TAACAGTTACAACAACAATTGCATTCATTTTATGTTTCAGGTTCAGGGGGAGGTGTGGGAGGTTTTTTAA
AGCAAGTAAAACCTCTACAAATGTGGTATGGCTGATTATGATCTAGAGTCGCGGCCGCCTAAGCGTAATC
TGGAACATCGTATGGGTACCGCGGTTTCTTTTTGCCAAAAAGGCTGAACCGCTTCTCTTTGTCTTTCTCT
TTGTCCTTTTCCCGCTTGCCGGGACTGGACTCGCTGGTGATGGTGACGACGCTGGTGGGGAGGGTCTGCG
CGCGGCTGGATGCTGGCGTGCTCTGGGTGCTGGCAGACACCTCGTGTTTATCAGAGGAGATGGCGGAAGA
GATAGCCTGGATCCATGTGTTCATTTCCTCATCGTCTTTGGCTTGGAAGAGGTATTCGTTCCCATCATTT
AGTCTTAGCTTGAATACGTGTTTCTTCTTTTTGTAATCAAGGGCCACTTCGCAGACAGCTTCTTTCAAAC
TCACAGGGACCTCGCTGTGGTAGGGAATTCCAGAAGCAGCAGTCTTTGCATCTTTGTAGAAACCCATTTC
TTGGTTATTTATGACACAATAAACATTGTGCCAACTGCGACTTGAGGCTTTCTTATTGTGGGCCTCCCAC
TCGTGTTTCCGATTGAGGAAGCCTTCCATCTGGGCCGAAGGTGTCTCCTGGGTTCTGGCTGGTAAGGTGG
CGGCACTCTGGGCTGGGAGGGCAGTCTTGGCTTTACGATCAGAGGTCGGGGAAGGGG
